>Addgene plasmid #78592 | mCherry-Rab9a | addgene full sequence | sequence record 456532 | Addgene NGS Result
CATCACAAAAATCGACGCTCAAGTCAGAGGTGGCGAAACCCGACAGGACTATAAAGATACCAGGCGTTTC
CCCCTGGAAGCTCCCTCGTGCGCTCTCCTGTTCCGACCCTGCCGCTTACCGGATACCTGTCCGCCTTTCT
CCCTTCGGGAAGCGTGGCGCTTTCTCATAGCTCACGCTGTAGGTATCTCAGTTCGGTGTAGGTCGTTCGC
TCCAAGCTGGGCTGTGTGCACGAACCCCCCGTTCAGCCCGACCGCTGCGCCTTATCCGGTAACTATCGTC
TTGAGTCCAACCCGGTAAGACACGACTTATCGCCACTGGCAGCAGCCACTGGTAACAGGATTAGCAGAGC
GAGGTATGTAGGCGGTGCTACAGAGTTCTTGAAGTGGTGGCCTAACTACGGCTACACTAGAAGAACAGTA
TTTGGTATCTGCGCTCTGCTGAAGCCAGTTACCTTCGGAAAAAGAGTTGGTAGCTCTTGATCCGGCAAAC
AAACCACCGCTGGTAGCGGTGGTTTTTTTGTTTGCAAGCAGCAGATTACGCGCAGAAAAAAAGGATCTCA
AGAAGATCCTTTGATCTTTTCTACGGGGTCTGACGCTCAGTGGAACGAAAACTCACGTTAAGGGATTTTG
GTCATGAGATTATCAAAAAGGATCTTCACCTAGATCCTTTTAAATTAAAAATGAAGTTTTAAATCAATCT
AAAGTATATATGAGTAACCTGAGGCTATGGCAGGGCCTGCCGCCCCGACGTTGGCTGCGAGCCCTGGGCC
TTCACCCGAACTTGGGGGGTGGGGTGGGGAAAAGGAAGAAACGCGGGCGTATTGGCCCCAATGGGGTCTC
GGTGGGGTATCGACAGAGTGCCAGCCCTGGGACCGAACCCCGCGTTTATGAACAAACGACCCAACACCGT
GCGTTTTATTCTGTCTTTTTATTGCCGTCATAGCGCGGGTTCCTTCCGGTATTGTCTCCTTCCGTGTTTC
AGTTAGCCTCCCCCTAGGGTGGGCGAAGAACTCCAGCATGAGATCCCCGCGCTGGAGGATCATCCAGCCG
GCGTCCCGGAAAACGATTCCGAAGCCCAACCTTTCATAGAAGGCGGCGGTGGAATCGAAATCTCGTGATG
GCAGGTTGGGCGTCGCTTGGTCGGTCATTTCGAACCCCAGAGTCCCGCTCAGAAGAACTCGTCAAGAAGG
CGATAGAAGGCGATGCGCTGCGAATCGGGAGCGGCGATACCGTAAAGCACGAGGAAGCGGTCAGCCCATT
CGCCGCCAAGCTCTTCAGCAATATCACGGGTAGCCAACGCTATGTCCTGATAGCGGTCCGCCACACCCAG
CCGGCCACAGTCGATGAATCCAGAAAAGCGGCCATTTTCCACCATGATATTCGGCAAGCAGGCATCGCCA
TGGGTCACGACGAGATCCTCGCCGTCGGGCATGCTCGCCTTGAGCCTGGCGAACAGTTCGGCTGGCGCGA
GCCCCTGATGCTCTTCGTCCAGATCATCCTGATCGACAAGACCGGCTTCCATCCGAGTACGTGCTCGCTC
GATGCGATGTTTCGCTTGGTGGTCGAATGGGCAGGTAGCCGGATCAAGCGTATGCAGCCGCCGCATTGCA
TCAGCCATGATGGATACTTTCTCGGCAGGAGCAAGGTGAGATGACAGGAGATCCTGCCCCGGCACTTCGC
CCAATAGCAGCCAGTCCCTTCCCGCTTCAGTGACAACGTCGAGCACAGCTGCGCAAGGAACGCCCGTCGT
GGCCAGCCACGATAGCCGCGCTGCCTCGTCTTGCAGTTCATTCAGGGCACCGGACAGGTCGGTCTTGACA
AAAAGAACCGGGCGCCCCTGCGCTGACAGCCGGAACACGGCGGCATCAGAGCAGCCGATTGTCTGTTGTG
CCCAGTCATAGCCGAATAGCCTCTCCACCCAAGCGGCCGGAGAACCTGCGTGCAATCCATCTTGTTCAAT
CATGCGAAACGATCCTCATCCTGTCTCTTGATCGATCTTTGCAAAAGCCTAGGCCTCCAAAAAAGCCTCC
TCACTACTTCTGGAATAGCTCAGAGGCCGAGGCGGCCTCGGCCTCTGCATAAATAAAAAAAATTAGTCAG
CCATGGGGCGGAGAATGGGCGGAACTGGGCGGAGTTAGGGGCGGGATGGGCGGAGTTAGGGGCGGGACTA
TGGTTGCTGACTAATTGAGATGCATGCTTTGCATACTTCTGCCTGCTGGGGAGCCTGGGGACTTTCCACA
CCTGGTTGCTGACTAATTGAGATGCATGCTTTGCATACTTCTGCCTGCTGGGGAGCCTGGGGACTTTCCA
CACCCTAACTGACACACATTCCACAGCTGGTTCTTTCCGCCTCAGGACTCTTCCTTTTTCAATATTATTG
AAGCATTTATCAGGGTTATTGTCTCATGAGCGGATACATATTTGAATGTATTTAGAAAAATAAACAAATA
GGGGTTCCGCGCACATTTCCCCGAAAAGTGCCACCTG
[124 nt withheld, positions 2488-2611]
C
[91 nt withheld, positions 2613-2703]
A
[49 nt withheld, positions 2705-2753]
CCTTTGACGTTGGAGTCCACGTTCTTT
[37 nt withheld, positions 2781-2817]
ACCCTATCTCGGTCTATTCTTTTGATTTATAAGGGATTTTGCCGATTTCGGCCTATTGGTTAAAAAATGA
GCTGATTTAACAAAAATTTAACGCGAATTTTAACAAAATATTAACGCTTACAATTTACGCGTTAAGATAC
ATTGATGAGTTTGGACAAACCACAACTAGAATGCAGTGAAAAAAATGCTTTATTTGTGAAATTTGTGATG
CTATTGCTTTATTTGTAACCATTATAAGCTGCAATAAACAAGTTAACAACAACAATTGCATTCATTTTAT
GTTTCAGGTTCAGGGGGAGGTGTGGGAGGTTTTTTAAAGCAAGTAAAACCTCTACAAATGTGGTATGGCT
GATTATGATCAGTTATCTAGATCCGGTGGATCCCGGGCCCGCGGTACCGTCGACTCAACAGCAAGATGAG
CTAGGCTTGGGCTTTCGGTGAAGATTGACTGTGTCTGTCTGAATCAAATGATCTGACCTATCCTCGGTAG
CAAGAACTCTTCGAACCGCTTCCTCAAAGGCTGCTGCCACATTTGTGGCATCTTTTGCACTTGTTTCAAA
ATAAGGATAGTCGCCGTTGTCCCTGCACCAAGCTTGGGCTTCTTCTGTAGACACCTGCCGTTCGCTTATG
TCAATCTTGTTACCCAGAATCACAAAAGGAAAGCTCTCAGGCTCTTTCACATCTGCATAATATATGAATT
CTTTCTTCCAGTTACTTAAGTTCTGGAAGCTTTGTGAATCATCGACACTAAAAGTAAGCAGGCAGCAGTC
AGAACCTCTGTAAAATGGTGTCCTCAGGCTTCGGAATCGCTCCTGACCTGCCGTGTCCCAAATCTGCATG
GTAACAAAATGTCCATCCACTTCCAAATCTTTATTTAAAAATTCCACACCTATTGTATGGAAGAGCTGGG
TATCAAACTTATTAGTTACATATCTGTTCATAAGTGAACTCTTCCCAACTCCACCATCTCCAAGGAGAAT
TACTTTAAAAAGTGATGATTTTCCTGCCATGCGAGCTCGAGATCTGAGTCCGGACTTGTACAGCTCGTCC
ATGCCGCCGGTGGAGTGGCGGCCCTCGGCGCGTTCGTACTGTTCCACGATGGTGTAGTCCTCGTTGTGGG
AAAGGATGTCCAACTTGATGTCGACGTTGTAGGCGCCGGGCAGCTGCACGGGCTTCTTGGCCTTGTAGGT
GGTCTTGACCTCAGCGTCGTAGTGGCCGCCGTCCTTCAGCTTCAGCCTCTGCTTGATCTCGCCCTTCAGG
GCGCCGTCCTCGGGGTACATCCGCTCAGTGGAGGCCTCCCAGCCCATGGTACGACACTGCATTACGGGGC
CGTCGGAGGGGAAGTTGGTGCCGCGCAGCTTCACCTTGTAGATGAACTCGCCGTCCTGCAGGGAGGAGTC
CTGGGTCACGGTCACCACGCCGCCGTCCTCGAAGTTCATCACGCGCTCCCAATTGAAGCCCTCGGGGAAG
GACAGCTTCAAGTAGTCGGGGATGTCGGCGGGGTGCTTCACGTAGGCCTTGGAGCCGTACATGAACTGAG
GGGACAGGATGTCCCAGGCGAAGGGCAGGGGGCCACCCTTGGTCACCTTCAGCTTGGCGGTCTGGGTGCC
CTCGTAGGGGCGGCCCTCGCCCTCGCCCTCGATCTCGAACTCGTGGCCGTTCACGGAGCCCTCCATGTGC
ACCTTGAAGCGCATGAACTCCTTGATGATGGCCATGTTATCCTCCTCGCCCTTGCTCACCATGGTGGCGA
CCGGTAGCGCTAGCGGATCTGACGGTTCACTAAACCAGCTCTGCTTATATAGACCTCCCACCGTACACGC
CTACCGCCCATTTGCGTCAATGGGGCGGAGTTGTTACGACATTTTGGAAAGTCCCGTTGATTTTGGTGCC
AAAACAAACTCCCATTGACGTCAATGGGGTGGAGACTTGGAAATCCCCGTGAGTCAAACCGCTATCCACG
CCCATTGATGTACTGCCAAAACCGCATCACCATGGTAATAGCGATGACTAATACGTAGATGTACTGCCAA
GTAGGAAAGTCCCATAAGGTCATGTACTGGGCATAATGCCAGGCGGGCCATTTACCGTCATTGACGTCAA
TAGGGGGCGTACTTGGCATATGATACACTTGATGTACTGCCAAGTGGGCAGTTTACCGTAAATACTCCAC
CCATTGACGTCAATGGAAAGTCCCTATTGGCGTTACTATGGGAACATACGTCATTATTGACGTCAATGGG
CGGGGGTCGTTGGGCGGTCAGCCAGGCGGGCCATTTACCGTAAGTTATGTAACGCGGAACTCCATATATG
GGCTATGAACTAATGACCCCGTAATTGATTACTATTAATAACTAATGCATGGCGGTAATACGGTTATCCA
CAGAATCAGGGGATAACGCAGGAAAGAACATGTGAGCAAAAGGCCAGCAAAAGGCCAGGAACCGTAAAAA
GGCCGCGTTGCTGGCGTTTTTCCATAGGCTCCGCCCCCCTGACGAG
Features (pLannotate 1.2.2; 17 found; start..end, strand, type, name):
    783..799     +  polyA_signal   bGH poly(A) signal (fragment): bovine growth hormone polyadenylation signal
    890..937     -  polyA_signal   HSV TK poly(A) signal: herpes simplex virus thymidine kinase polyadenylation signal (Cole and Stacy, 1985)
    996..1148    -  CDS            ble (fragment): BLE_KLEPN - Experimental evidence at protein level: Swiss-Prot protein existence level 1. Binding protein with a strong affinity to the bleomycin family of antibiotics. Binds to CL990; an antimitotic-antibiotic compound. From Klebsiella pneumoniae.
   1169..1963    -  CDS            NeoR/KanR: aminoglycoside phosphotransferase from Tn5; aph(3')-II (or nptII); confers resistance to neomycin, kanamycin, and G418 (Geneticin®)
   1998..2355    -  promoter       SV40 promoter: SV40 enhancer and early promoter
   2357..2461    -  promoter       AmpR promoter: bla
   2488..2916    +  rep_origin     f1 ori (sequence partly withheld): f1 bacteriophage origin of replication; arrow indicates direction of (+) strand synthesis
   2950..3071    -  polyA_signal   SV40 poly(A) signal: SV40 polyadenylation signal
   3094..3178    -  CDS            large T antigen (fragment): large T antigen from SV40 (simian virus 40)
   3195..3222    -  misc_feature   MCS (fragment): multiple cloning site
   3225..3827    -  CDS            RAB9A: RAB9A_HUMAN - Also known as RAB9. Experimental evidence at protein level: Swiss-Prot protein existence level 1. Involved in the transport of proteins between the endosomes and the trans Golgi network. Involved in the recruitment of SGSM2 to melanosomes and is required for the proper trafficking of melanogenic enzymes TYR, TYRP1 and DCT/TYRP2 to melanosomes in melanocytes. From Homo sapiens (Human).
   3830..3851    -  misc_feature   MCS (fragment): multiple cloning site
   3852..4559    -  CDS            mCherry2: mCherry2 is a basic (constitutively fluorescent) red fluorescent protein published in 2017, derived from Discosoma sp.. It has very low acid sensitivity.
   4604..4807    -  promoter       CMV promoter: human cytomegalovirus (CMV) immediate early promoter
   4808..5111    -  enhancer       CMV enhancer: human cytomegalovirus immediate early enhancer
   5179..5238    -  rep_origin     RSF ori (fragment): Plasmids containing the RSF 1030 origin of replication can be propagated in E. coli cells that contain additional plasmids with compatible origins.
   5286..561     -  rep_origin     ori (across the origin): high-copy-number ColE1/pMB1/pBR322/pUC origin of replication
