[The description below was written by a language model from this plasmid's Addgene catalogue record and pLannotate feature annotations shown in this document.]
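Description:
mCherry-Rab9a is a mammalian expression plasmid built on the mCherry2-C1 backbone, a C1-type fluorescent-protein fusion vector in which the gene of interest is cloned downstream of, and in frame with, the fluorophore. It is propagated in E. coli as a high-copy plasmid through a ColE1/pUC-type origin and also carries an f1 origin for single-stranded DNA production. A single Tn5 aminoglycoside phosphotransferase (NeoR/KanR) gene serves both hosts. A bacterial promoter (annotated as the AmpR promoter) drives it for kanamycin selection in bacteria, and the adjacent SV40 enhancer/early promoter drives it for G418 selection of transfected mammalian cells, with an HSV TK polyadenylation signal terminating the cassette.

The payload is the human RAB9A coding sequence, inserted by restriction cloning between SacI and BamHI sites in the multiple cloning site, both of which are retained. The feature table shows the CMV enhancer and immediate-early promoter followed by mCherry2, a short stretch of residual MCS, the RAB9A open reading frame, and an SV40 poly(A) signal, so the product is Rab9a tagged at its N-terminus with the red fluorescent protein. This placement leaves the C-terminus of the GTPase free. The catalogue lists a total size of about 5.4 kb, while the sequenced record is 5,313 nt. The annotated RAB9A coding region is also somewhat shorter than the stated insert size, which probably reflects flanking cloned sequence.

Rab9a is a small GTPase involved in transport between endosomes and the trans-Golgi network. The stated purpose is simply to express mCherry-Rab9a in mammalian cells, which suits it to use as a red fluorescent marker of Rab9a-positive compartments in imaging experiments.
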