Addgene plasmid #78592: mCherry-Rab9a
Purpose: Express mCherry-Rab9a in mammalian cells
Depositing lab: Yihong Ye. Depositing organization: National Institute of Diabetes & Digestive & Kidney Diseases (NIDDK). Publication: Unconventional secretion of misfolded proteins promotes adaptation to proteasome dysfunction in mammalian cells. Lee JG, Takahama S, Zhang G, Tomarev SI, Ye Y. Nat Cell Biol. 2016 Jul;18(7):765-76. doi: 10.1038/ncb3372. Epub 2016 Jun 13. PubMed 27295555.
Backbone
  Vector backbone: mCherry2-C1
  Backbone size w/o insert (bp): 4750
  Total vector size (bp): 5400
  Vector type: Mammalian Expression
  Selectable markers: Neomycin (select with G418)
Growth in bacteria
  Bacterial resistance: Kanamycin, 50 μg/mL
  Growth temperature: 37°C
  Growth strain: DH5alpha
  Copy number: High Copy
Gene/Insert
  Gene/Insert name: Rab9a
  Species: H. sapiens (human)
  Insert size (bp): 678
  GenBank ID: NM_004251
  Entrez Gene: RAB9A (a.k.a. RAB9)
  Promoter: CMV
  Tag / fusion protein: mCherry2
  Cloning method: Restriction Enzyme; 5′ cloning site SacI (not destroyed); 3′ cloning site BamHI (not destroyed)
  Sequencing primers: 5′ CGCAAATGGGCGGTAGGCGTG; 3′ GCTGCAATAAACAAGTTAAC
Resource information
  A portion of this plasmid was derived from a plasmid made by: We received this vector from Michael Davidson (Addgene plasmid # 54563) and inserted Rab9a PCR from GFP-rab9 WT (Richard Pagano, Addgene plasmid #12663)
Terms and licenses: Academic/Nonprofit Terms; Industry Terms: Not Available to Industry
How to cite: mCherry-Rab9a was a gift from Yihong Ye (Addgene plasmid # 78592 ; http://n2t.net/addgene:78592 ; RRID:Addgene_78592)
