>Addgene plasmid #78592 | mCherry-Rab9a | addgene partial sequence | sequence record 149395 | CMV-F 5'-CGCAAATGGGCGGTAGGCGTG-3'
TGAACCGTCAGATCCGCTAGCGCTACCGGTCGCCACCATGGTGAGCAAGGGCGAGGAGGATAACATGGCC
ATCATCAAGGAGTTCATGCGCTTCAAGGTGCACATGGAGGGCTCCGTGAACGGCCACGAGTTCGAGATCG
AGGGCGAGGGCGAGGGCCGCCCCTACGAGGGCACCCAGACCGCCAAGCTGAAGGTGACCAAGGGTGGCCC
CCTGCCCTTCGCCTGGGACATCCTGTCCCCTCAGTTCATGTACGGCTCCAAGGCCTACGTGAAGCACCCC
GCCGACATCCCCGACTACTTGAAGCTGTCCTTCCCCGAGGGCTTCAATTGGGAGCGCGTGATGAACTTCG
AGGACGGCGGCGTGGTGACCGTGACCCAGGACTCCTCCCTGCAGGACGGCGAGTTCATCTACAAGGTGAA
GCTGCGCGGCACCAACTTCCCCTCCGACGGCCCCGTAATGCAGTGTCGTACCATGGGCTGGGAGGCCTCC
ACTGAGCGGATGTACCCCGAGGACGGCGCCCTGAAGGGCGAGATCAAGCAGAGGCTGAAGCTGAAGGACG
GCGGCCACTACGACGCTGAGGTCAAGACCACCTACAAGGCCAAGAAGCCCGTGCAGCTGCCCGGCGCCTA
CAACGTCGACATCAAGTTGGACATCCTTTCCCACAACGAGGACTACACCATCGTGGAACAGTACGAACGC
GCCGAGGGCCGCCACTCCACCGGCGGCATGGACGAGCTGTACAAGTCCGGACTCAGATCTCGAGCTCGCA
TGGCAGGAAA
