>Addgene plasmid #78592 | mCherry-Rab9a | addgene partial sequence | sequence record 149429 | SV40pA-R 5'-GAAATTTGTGATGCTATTGC-3'
ACAACAATTGCATTCATTTTATGTTTCAGGTTCAGGGGGAGGTGTGGGAGGTTTTTTAAAGCAAGTAAAA
CCTCTACAAATGTGGTATGGCTGATTATGATCAGTTATCTAGATCCGGTGGATCCCGGGCCCGCGGTACC
GTCGACTCAACAGCAAGATGAGCTAGGCTTGGGCTTTCGGTGAAGATTGACTGTGTCTGTCTGAATCAAA
TGATCTGACCTATCCTCGGTAGCAAGAACTCTTCGAACCGCTTCCTCAAAGGCTGCTGCCACATTTGTGG
CATCTTTTGCACTTGTTTCAAAATAAGGATAGTCGCCGTTGTCCCTGCACCAAGCTTGGGCTTCTTCTGT
AGACACCTGCCGTTCGCTTATGTCAATCTTGTTACCCAGAATCACAAAAGGAAAGCTCTCAGGCTCTTTC
ACATCTGCATAATATATGAATTCTTTCTTCCAGTTACTTAAGTTCTGGAAGCTTTGTGAATCATCGACAC
TAAAAGTAAGCAGGCAGCAGTCAGAACCTCTGTAAAATGGTGTCCTCAGGCTTCGGAATCGCTCCTGACC
TGCCGTGTCCCAAATCTGCATGGTAACAAAATGTCCATCCACTTCCAAATCTTTATTTAAAAATTCCACA
CCTATTGTATGGAAGAGCTGGGTATCAAACTTATTAGTTACATATCTGTTCATAAGTGAACTCTTCCCAA
CTCCACCATCTCCAAGGAGAATTACTTTAAAAAGTGATGATTTTCCTGCCATGCGAGCTCGAGATCTGAG
TCCGGACTTGTACAGCTCGTCCATGCCGCCGGTGGA
